>Addgene plasmid #162748 | MBC1-null | addgene full sequence | sequence record 320948 | Addgene NGS Result
AATGAAAGACCCCACCTGTAGGTTTGGCAAGCTAGCTTAAGTAACGCCATTTTGCAAGGCATGGAAAATA
CATAACTGAGAATAGAGAAGTTCAGATCAAGGTTAGGAACAGAGAGACAGCAGAATATGGGCCAAACAGG
ATATCTGTGGTAAGCAGTTCCTGCCCCGGCTCAGGGCCAAGAACAGATGGTCCCCAGATGCGGTCCCGCC
CTCAGCAGTTTCTAGAGAACCATCAGATGTTTCCAGGGTGCCCCAAGGACCTGAAATGACCCTGTGCCTT
ATTTGAACTAACCAATCAGTTCGCTTCTCGCTTCTGTTCGCGCGCTTCTGCTCCCCGAGCTCAATAAAAG
AGCCCACAACCCCTCACTCGGCGCGCCAGTCCTCCGATAGACTGCGTCGCCCGGGTACCCGTATTCCCAA
TAAAGCCTCTTGCTGTTTGCATCCGAATCGTGGACTCGCTGATCCTTGGGAGGGTCTCCTCAGATTGATT
GACTGCCCACCTCGGGGGTCTTTCATTTGGAGGTTCCACCGAGATTTGGAGACCCCTGCCCAGGGACCAC
CGACCCCCCCGCCGGGAGGTAAGCTGGCCAGCGGTCGTTTCGTGTCTGTCTCTGTCTTTGTGCGTGTTTG
TGCCGGCATCTAATGTTTGCGCCTGCGTCTGTACTAGTTAGCTAACTAGCTCTGTATCTGGCGGACCCGT
GGTGGAACTGACGAGTTCTGAACACCCGGCCGCAACCCTGGGAGACGTCCCAGGGACTTTGGGGGCCGTT
TTTGTGGCCCGACCTGAGGAAGGGAGTCGATGTGGAATCCGACCCCGTCAGGATATGTGGTTCTGGTAGG
AGACGAGAACCTAAAACAGTTCCCGCCTCCGTCTGAATTTTTGCTTTCGGTTTGGAACCGAAGCCGCGCG
TCTTGTCTGCTGCAGCGCTGCAGCATCGTTCTGTGTTGTCTCTGTCTGACTGTGTTTCTGTATTTGTCTG
AAAATTAGGGCCAGACTGTTACCACTCCCTTAAGTTTGACCTTAGGTCACTGGAAAGATGTCGAGCGGAT
CGCTCACAACCAGTCGGTAGATGTCAAGAAGAGACGTTGGGTTACCTTCTGCTCTGCAGAATGGCCAACC
TTTAACGTCGGATGGCCGCGAGACGGCACCTTTAACCGAGACCTCATCACCCAGGTTAAGATCAAGGTCT
TTTCACCTGGCCCGCATGGACACCCAGACCAGGTCCCCTACATCGTGACCTGGGAAGCCTTGGCTTTTGA
CCCCCCTCCCTGGGTCAAGCCCTTTGTACACCCTAAGCCTCCGCCTCCTCTTCCTCCATCCGCCCCGTCT
CTCCCCCTTGAACCTCCTCGTTCGACCCCGCCTCGATCCTCCCTTTATCCAGCCCTCACTCCTTCTCTAG
GCGCCGGAATTCACGCGTCACCATGAAAACATATGCTCCTACATTATTCATGTTTCTATGGCTGCAGCTG
GATGGGATGAGTCGACGTACCAGTTAGATCTGAGAAATGTGACTCCACCCAAGGTCTCCTTGTTTGAGCC
ATCAAAAGCAGAGATTGCAAACAAACAAAAGGCTACCCTCGTGTGCTTGGCCAGGGGCTTCTTCCCTGAC
CACGTGGAGCTGAGCTGGTGGGTGAATGGCAAGGAGGTCCACAGTGGGGTCAGCACGGACCCTCAGGCCT
ACAAGGAGAGCAATTATAGCTACTGCCTGAGCAGCCGCCTGAGGGTCTCTGCTACCTTCTGGCACAATCC
TCGCAACCACTTCCGCTGCCAAGTGCAGTTCCATGGGCTTTCAGAGGAGGACAAGTGGCCAGAGGGCTCA
CCCAAACCTGTCACACAGAACATCAGTGCAGAGGCCTGGGGCCGAGCAGACTGTGGGATTACCTCAGCAT
CCTATCAACAAGGGGTCTTGTCTGCCACCATCCTCTATGAGATCCTGCTAGGGAAAGCCACCCTGTATGC
TGTGCTTGTCAGTACACTGGTGGTGATGGCTATGGTCAAAAGAAAGAACTCATGAGGATCCCAATTGCTC
GACCTGCAGGCATGCAAGCTTCAGGTAGCCGGCTAACGTTAACAACCGGTACCTCTAGAACTATAGCTAG
CATGCGCAAATTTAAAGCGCTGATATCGATAAAATAAAAGATTTTATTTAGTCTCCAGAAAAAGGGGGGA
ATGAAAGACCCCACCTGTAGGTTTGGCAAGCTAGCTTAAGTAACGCCATTTTGCAAGGCATGGAAAATAC
ATAACTGAGAATAGAGAAGTTCAGATCAAGGTTAGGAACAGAGAGACAGCAGAATATGGGCCAAACAGGA
TATCTGTGGTAAGCAGTTCCTGCCCCGGCTCAGGGCCAAGAACAGATGGTCCCCAGATGCGGTCCCGCCC
TCAGCAGTTTCTAGAGAACCATCAGATGTTTCCAGGGTGCCCCAAGGACCTGAAATGACCCTGTGCCTTA
TTTGAACTAACCAATCAGTTCGCTTCTCGCTTCTGTTCGCGCGCTTCTGCTCCCCGAGCTCAATAAAAGA
GCCCACAACCCCTCACTCGGCGCGCCAGTCCTCCGATAGACTGCGTCGCCCGGGTACCCGTGTATCCAAT
AAACCCTCTTGCAGTTGCATCCGACTTGTGGTCTCGCTGTTCCTTGGGAGGGTCTCCTCTGAGTGATTGA
CTACCCGTCAGCGGGGGTCTTTCATGGGTAACAGTTTCTTGAAGTTGGAGAACAACATTCTGAGGGTAGG
AGTCGAATATTAAGTAATCCTGACTCAATTAGCCACTGTTTTGAATCCACATACTCCAATACTCCTGAAA
TAGTTCATTATGGACAGCGCAGAAAGAGCTGGGGAGAATTGTGAAATTGTTATCCGCTCACAATTCCACA
CAACATACGAGCCGGAAGCATAAAGTGTAAAGCCTGGGGTGCCTAATGAGTGAGCTAACTCACATTAATT
GCGTTGCGCTCACTGCCCGCTTTCCAGTCGGGAAACCTGTCGTGCCAGCTGCATTAATGAATCGGCCAAC
GCGCGGGGAGAGGCGGTTTGCGTATTGGGCGCTCTTCCGCTTCCTCGCTCACTGACTCGCTGCGCTCGGT
CGTTCGGCTGCGGCGAGCGGTATCAGCTCACTCAAAGGCGGTAATACGGTTATCCACAGAATCAGGGGAT
AACGCAGGAAAGAACATGTGAGCAAAAGGCCAGCAAAAGGCCAGGAACCGTAAAAAGGCCGCGTTGCTGG
CGTTTTTCCATAGGCTCCGCCCCCCTGACGAGCATCACAAAAATCGACGCTCAAGTCAGAGGTGGCGAAA
CCCGACAGGACTATAAAGATACCAGGCGTTTCCCCCTGGAAGCTCCCTCGTGCGCTCTCCTGTTCCGACC
CTGCCGCTTACCGGATACCTGTCCGCCTTTCTCCCTTCGGGAAGCGTGGCGCTTTCTCATAGCTCACGCT
GTAGGTATCTCAGTTCGGTGTAGGTCGTTCGCTCCAAGCTGGGCTGTGTGCACGAACCCCCCGTTCAGCC
CGACCGCTGCGCCTTATCCGGTAACTATCGTCTTGAGTCCAACCCGGTAAGACACGACTTATCGCCACTG
GCAGCAGCCACTGGTAACAGGATTAGCAGAGCGAGGTATGTAGGCGGTGCTACAGAGTTCTTGAAGTGGT
GGCCTAACTACGGCTACACTAGAAGAACAGTATTTGGTATCTGCGCTCTGCTGAAGCCAGTTACCTTCGG
AAAAAGAGTTGGTAGCTCTTGATCCGGCAAACAAACCACCGCTGGTAGCGGTGGTTTTTTTGTTTGCAAG
CAGCAGATTACGCGCAGAAAAAAAGGATCTCAAGAAGATCCTTTGATCTTTTCTACGGGGTCTGACGCTC
AGTGGAACGAAAACTCACGTTAAGGGATTTTGGTCATGAGATTATCAAAAAGGATCTTCACCTAGATCCT
TTTAAATTAAAAATGAAGTTTTAAATCAATCTAAAGTATATATGAGTAAACTTGGTCTGACAGTTACCAA
TGCTTAATCAGTGAGGCACCTATCTCAGCGATCTGTCTATTTCGTTCATCCATAGTTGCCTGACTCCCCG
TCGTGTAGATAACTACGATACGGGAGGGCTTACCATCTGGCCCCAGTGCTGCAATGATACCGCGAGACCC
ACGCTCACCGGCTCCAGATTTATCAGCAATAAACCAGCCAGCCGGAAGGGCCGAGCGCAGAAGTGGTCCT
GCAACTTTATCCGCCTCCATCCAGTCTATTAATTGTTGCCGGGAAGCTAGAGTAAGTAGTTCGCCAGTTA
ATAGTTTGCGCAACGTTGTTGCCATTGCTACAGGCATCGTGGTGTCACGCTCGTCGTTTGGTATGGCTTC
ATTCAGCTCCGGTTCCCAACGATCAAGGCGAGTTACATGATCCCCCATGTTGTGCAAAAAAGCGGTTAGC
TCCTTCGGTCCTCCGATCGTTGTCAGAAGTAAGTTGGCCGCAGTGTTATCACTCATGGTTATGGCAGCAC
TGCATAATTCTCTTACTGTCATGCCATCCGTAAGATGCTTTTCTGTGACTGGTGAGTACTCAACCAAGTC
ATTCTGAGAATAGTGTATGCGGCGACCGAGTTGCTCTTGCCCGGCGTCAATACGGGATAATACCGCGCCA
CATAGCAGAACTTTAAAAGTGCTCATCATTGGAAAACGTTCTTCGGGGCGAAAACTCTCAAGGATCTTAC
CGCTGTTGAGATCCAGTTCGATGTAACCCACTCGTGCACCCAACTGATCTTCAGCATCTTTTACTTTCAC
CAGCGTTTCTGGGTGAGCAAAAACAGGAAGGCAAAATGCCGCAAAAAAGGGAATAAGGGCGACACGGAAA
TGTTGAATACTCATACTCTTCCTTTTTCAATATTATTGAAGCATTTATCAGGGTTATTGTCTCATGAGCG
GATACATATTTGAATGTATTTAGAAAAATAAACAAATAGGGGTTCCGCGCACATTTCCCCGAAAAGTGCC
ACCTGACGTCTAAGAAACCATTATTATCATGACATTAACCTATAAAAATAGGCGTATCACGAGGCCCTTT
CGTCTCGCGCGTTTCGGTGATGACGGTGAAAACCTCTGACACATGCAGCTCCCGGAGACGGTCACAGCTT
GTCTGTAAGCGGATGCCGGGAGCAGACAAGCCCGTCAGGGCGCGTCAGCGGGTGTTGGCGGGTGTCGGGG
CTGGCTTAACTATGCGGCATCAGAGCAGATTGTACTGAGAGTGCACCATATGCGGTGTGAAATACCGCAC
AGATGCGTAAGGAGAAAATACCGCATCAGGCGCCATTCGCCATTCAGGCTGCGCAACTGTTGGGAAGGGC
GATCGGTGCGGGCCTCTTCGCTATTACGCCAGCTGGCGAAAGGGGGATGTGCTGCAAGGCGATTAAGTTG
GGTAACGCCAGGGTTTTCCCAGTCACGACGTTGTAAAACGACGGCGCAAGGAATGGTGCATGCAAGGAGA
TGGCGCCCAACAGTCCCCCGGCCACGGGGCCTGCCACCATACCCACGCCGAAACAAGCGCTCATGAGCCC
GAAGTGGCGAGCCCGATCTTCCCCATCGGTGATGTCGGCGATATAGGCGCCAGCAACCGCACCTGTGGCG
CCGGTGATGCCGGCCACGATGCGTCCGGCGTAGAGGCGATTAGTCCAATTTGTTAAAGACAGGATATCAG
TGGTCCAGGCTCTAGTTTTGACTCAACAATATCACCAGCTGAAGCCTATAGAGTACGAGCCATAGATAAA
ATAAAAGATTTTATTTAGTCTCCAGAAAAAGGGGGG
Features (pLannotate 1.2.2; 18 found; start..end, strand, type, name):
      1..517     +  LTR            5' LTR: 5' long terminal repeat from murine embryonic stem cell virus
    581..922     +  misc_feature   MESV Ψ: packaging signal of murine embryonic stem cell virus
    989..1405    +  CDS            gag (truncated): truncated Moloney murine leukemia virus (MMLV) gag gene lacking the start codon
   1497..2012    +  CDS            TCB1_MOUSE: Experimental evidence at protein level: Swiss-Prot protein existence level 1. From Mus musculus (Mouse).
   2029..2051    +  misc_feature   MCS (fragment): pUC18/19 multiple cloning site
   2171..2685    +  LTR            3' LTR: 3' long terminal repeat from murine embryonic stem cell virus
   2847..2863    -  protein_bind   lac operator: The lac repressor binds to the lac operator to inhibit transcription in E. coli. This inhibition can be relieved by adding lactose or isopropyl-β-D-thiogalactopyranoside (IPTG). lac repressor encoded by lacI
   2871..2901    -  promoter       lac promoter: promoter for the E. coli lac operon
   2916..2937    -  protein_bind   CAP binding site: CAP binding activates transcription in the presence of cAMP. E. coli catabolite activator protein
   2950..3042    -  CDS            lacI (fragment): lac repressor; lacI; The lac repressor binds to the lac operator to inhibit transcription in E. coli. This inhibition can be relieved by adding lactose or isopropyl-β-D-thiogalactopyranoside (IPTG).
   3225..3813    -  rep_origin     ori: high-copy-number ColE1/pMB1/pBR322/pUC origin of replication
   3984..4844    -  CDS            AmpR: β-lactamase; bla; confers resistance to ampicillin, carbenicillin, and related antibiotics
   4845..4949    -  promoter       AmpR promoter: bla
   5044..5079    +  CDS            rop (fragment): Rop protein, which maintains plasmids at low copy number; rop
   5181..5280    +  misc_feature   bom (fragment): basis of mobility region from pBR322
   5286..5435    -  CDS            lacZα (fragment): LacZα fragment of β-galactosidase; lacZ fragment
   5435..5636    -  CDS            TcR (fragment): tetracycline efflux protein; tet; confers resistance to tetracycline
   5637..5735    +  CDS            env (fragment): murine leukemia virus gPr80 envelope polyprotein precursor; env; proteolytically cleaved into gp70SU and p15TM subunits
