[The description below was written by a language model from this plasmid's Addgene catalogue record and pLannotate feature annotations shown in this document.]
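Description:
MBC1-null is a 5,776 nt gammaretroviral (MSCV-type) mammalian expression vector designed as a receiving scaffold for cloning and expressing T cell receptor genes. The proviral portion is bounded by 5' and 3' long terminal repeats from murine embryonic stem cell virus. Downstream of the 5' LTR lie the MESV Ψ packaging signal and a truncated MMLV gag segment lacking its start codon, which extends the packaging region and improves encapsidation of the vector RNA when viral proteins are supplied in trans by a packaging cell line. No internal promoter is annotated, so transcription of the insert is presumably driven by the 5' LTR, as is usual for MSCV vectors. No mammalian selection marker or reporter appears in the feature table.

According to the record, the payload consists of a murine TCR-alpha signal peptide and the murine TCR-beta1 constant region (TRBC1), assembled by Gibson cloning. The feature table annotates only the constant region (matching mouse TCB1), followed by a short fragment of a pUC-type multiple cloning site; the signal peptide is not separately annotated. The "null" designation and stated purpose suggest that the plasmid carries no TCR variable sequences, which would be added by the user to give chains joined to the mouse constant domain. The exact cloning scheme is not described.

In bacteria the plasmid replicates from a high-copy ColE1/pUC-type origin and is selected with ampicillin through the AmpR β-lactamase gene and its promoter. The remaining annotations (lac promoter/operator and fragments of lacI, rop, bom, lacZα, TcR and env) are nonfunctional backbone remnants. The associated work concerns the reactivity of human islet T cells in type 1 diabetes.
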