Addgene plasmid #162748: MBC1-null
Purpose: MSCV backbone with murine TCR-alpha signal peptide and murine TCR-beta1 constant region (TRBC1) for expression of TCR genes
Depositing lab: Maki Nakayama. Depositing organization: University of Colorado Denver and Anschutz Medical Campus. Publication: Human islet T cells are highly reactive to preproinsulin in type 1 diabetes. Anderson AM, Landry LG, Alkanani AA, Pyle L, Powers AC, Atkinson MA, Mathews CE, Roep BO, Michels AW, Nakayama M. Proc Natl Acad Sci U S A. 2021 Oct 12;118(41). pii: 2107208118. doi: 10.1073/pnas.2107208118. PubMed 34611019.
Backbone
  Vector backbone: pMSCV
  Backbone manufacturer: Maki Nakayama
  Vector type: Mammalian Expression, Retroviral
Growth in bacteria
  Bacterial resistance: Ampicillin, 100 μg/mL
  Growth temperature: 37°C
  Growth strain: NEB Stable
  Copy number: High Copy
Gene/Insert
  Gene/Insert name: murine TCR-alpha signal peptide and murine TCR-beta1 constant region (TRBC1)
  Species: M. musculus (mouse)
  Cloning method: Gibson Cloning
Terms and licenses: Academic/Nonprofit Terms; Industry Terms: Not Available to Industry
How to cite: MBC1-null was a gift from Maki Nakayama (Addgene plasmid # 162748 ; http://n2t.net/addgene:162748 ; RRID:Addgene_162748)
